Addgene plasmid #107490: pCEP4-SERTL467D-myc
Purpose: Mammalian expression plasmid for codon optimized mutant hSERT with internal MYC tag inserted in ECL2, mutation L467D with approximately wildtype activity, decreased surface expression
Depositing lab: Erik Procko. Depositing organization: University of Illinois at Urbana-Champaign. Publication: Deep Mutagenesis of a Transporter for Uptake of a Non-Native Substrate Identifies Conformationally Dynamic Regions. Young HJ, Chan M, Selvam B, Szymanski SK, Shukla D, Procko E. bioRxiv 2021.04.19.440442 10.1101/2021.04.19.440442.
Backbone
  Vector backbone: pCEP4
  Backbone manufacturer: Invitrogen
  Backbone size w/o insert (bp): 10410
  Vector type: Mammalian Expression
  Selectable markers: Hygromycin
Growth in bacteria
  Bacterial resistance: Ampicillin, 100 μg/mL
  Growth temperature: 37°C
  Growth strain: DH5alpha
  Copy number: High Copy
Gene/Insert
  Gene/Insert name: Serotonin Transporter (SERT) (alt name: SLC6A4)
  Species: H. sapiens (human)
  Insert size (bp): 1985
  Mutation: L467D
  Entrez Gene: SLC6A4 (a.k.a. 5-HTT, 5-HTTLPR, 5HTT, HTT, OCD1, SERT, SERT1, hSERT)
  Promoter: CMV
  Cloning method: Restriction Enzyme; 5′ cloning site NHE1 (not destroyed); 3′ cloning site XHO1 (not destroyed)
  Sequencing primers: 5′ CMV Forward; 3′ EBV Reverse
Terms and licenses: Academic/Nonprofit Terms; Industry Terms: Not Available to Industry
Depositor comments: Please visit https://doi.org/10.1101/2021.04.19.440442 for bioRxiv preprint.
How to cite: pCEP4-SERTL467D-myc was a gift from Erik Procko (Addgene plasmid # 107490 ; http://n2t.net/addgene:107490 ; RRID:Addgene_107490)
