[The description below was written by a language model from this plasmid's Addgene catalogue record and pLannotate feature annotations shown in this document.]
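Description:
pCEP4-SERTL467D-myc is a mammalian expression plasmid built on the Invitrogen pCEP4 episomal backbone, carrying a codon-optimized human serotonin transporter (SERT, SLC6A4) with the point mutation L467D. The full sequence record is about 12.1 kb. In E. coli it is maintained through a high-copy ColE1/pUC-type origin and selected with ampicillin via the β-lactamase gene. In mammalian cells, the Epstein-Barr virus oriP origin together with the EBNA1 coding sequence allows the plasmid to replicate and persist as an extrachromosomal episome in permissive primate cells. A hygromycin B phosphotransferase cassette, driven by an HSV thymidine kinase promoter and terminated by the TK polyadenylation signal, provides selection. Several short annotated fragments (herpesvirus gene pieces, rop, tetracycline-resistance remnants) are backbone leftovers rather than functional elements.

The roughly 2 kb transporter insert was cloned between NheI and XhoI sites, both retained, downstream of the human CMV immediate-early enhancer and promoter. Because the plasmid is circular, the SV40 polyadenylation signal annotated at the start of the record lies just past the end of the open reading frame. The MYC epitope is internal, inserted in extracellular loop 2. An epitope in that position can be detected on intact cells, so surface-localized transporter can be measured, although the tag is not separately annotated in the feature table. According to the record, L467D retains approximately wild-type activity but shows decreased surface expression. The construct comes from a deep mutagenesis study of the transporter's uptake of a non-native substrate, where it serves as an individually characterized variant for comparing expression, trafficking and transport function.
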