Features (pLannotate 1.2.2; 22 found; start..end, strand, type, name):
     14..148     -  polyA_signal   SV40 poly(A) signal: SV40 polyadenylation signal
    171..254     -  CDS            large T antigen (fragment): large T antigen from SV40 (simian virus 40)
    257..297     +  CDS            rop (fragment): Rop protein, which maintains plasmids at low copy number; rop
    409..427     -  misc_feature   MCS (fragment): pUC18/19 multiple cloning site
    873..2662    -  rep_origin     oriP: Epstein-Barr virus oriP replication origin (Yates et al., 2000)
   2663..2881    -  CDS            gL (fragment): GL_EBVB9 - Experimental evidence at protein level: Swiss-Prot protein existence level 1. The heterodimer glycoprotein H-glycoprotein L is required for the fusion of viral and plasma membranes leading to virus entry into the host cell. Acts as a functional inhibitor of gH and maintains gH in an inhibited form. Upon binding to host integrins, gL dissociates from gH leading to activation of the viral fusion glycoproteins gB and gH. Fusion of EBV with B-lymphocytes requires the additional receptor- binding protein gp42, which forms a complex with gH/gL. The heterodimer gH/gL targets also host EPHA
   2964..4889    -  CDS            EBNA1: Epstein-Barr nuclear antigen 1, also known as EBNA-1 crucial for latent viral infection, and for episomal amplification of vectors containing the oriP origin (Okita et al., 2013)
   4927..5271    -  CDS            BRRF2_EBVB9 (fragment): Protein inferred from homology: Swiss-Prot protein existence level 3. From Epstein-Barr virus (strain B95-8) (HHV-4) (Human herpesvirus 4).
   5274..5297    -  promoter       tet promoter (fragment): E. coli promoter for tetracycline efflux protein gene
   5410..5514    +  promoter       AmpR promoter: bla
   5515..6375    +  CDS            AmpR: β-lactamase; bla; confers resistance to ampicillin, carbenicillin, and related antibiotics
   6546..7134    +  rep_origin     ori: high-copy-number ColE1/pMB1/pBR322/pUC origin of replication
   7180..7338    -  CDS            TcR (fragment): tetracycline efflux protein; tet; confers resistance to tetracycline
   7459..7659    -  CDS            MDV035 (fragment): UL24_GAHVM - Protein inferred from homology: Swiss-Prot protein existence level 3. May play a role in the dispersal of host nucleolin from the nucleolus throughout the nucleus leading to a decrease in ribosome biogenesis. From Gallid herpesvirus 2 (strain Chicken/Md5/ATCC VR-987) (GaHV-2) (Marek's disease herpesvirus type 1).
   7648..7710    +  promoter       Mini-TK promoter: minimal herpes simplex virus (HSV) thymidine kinase promoter
   7753..8790    +  CDS            HygR: hygromycin B phosphotransferase confers resistance to hygromycin
   8832..8880    +  polyA_signal   HSV TK poly(A) signal: herpes simplex virus thymidine kinase polyadenylation signal (Cole and Stacy, 1985)
   9080..9304    +  CDS            gH (fragment): GH_HHV11 - Experimental evidence at protein level: Swiss-Prot protein existence level 1. The heterodimer glycoprotein H-glycoprotein L is required for the fusion of viral and plasma membranes leading to virus entry into the host cell. Following initial binding to host receptor, membrane fusion is mediated by the fusion machinery composed of gB and the heterodimer gH/gL. May also be involved in the fusion between the virion envelope and the outer nuclear membrane during virion morphogenesis. From Human herpesvirus 1 (strain 17) (HHV-1) (Human herpes simplex virus 1).
   9335..9360    -  CDS            bla(M) (fragment): β-lactamase lacking the signal sequence; bla(M); allows cytosolic expression of β-lactamase
   9534..9913    +  enhancer       CMV enhancer: human cytomegalovirus immediate early enhancer
   9915..10114   +  promoter       CMV promoter: human cytomegalovirus (CMV) immediate early promoter
  10172..12133   +  CDS            SLC6A4: SC6A4_HUMAN - Also known as HTT, SERT. Experimental evidence at protein level: Swiss-Prot protein existence level 1. Serotonin transporter whose primary function in the central nervous system involves the regulation of serotonergic signaling via transport of serotonin molecules from the synaptic cleft back into the pre-synaptic terminal for re-utilization. Plays a key role in mediating regulation of the availability of serotonin to other receptors of serotonergic systems. Terminates the action of serotonin and recycles it in a sodium-dependent manner. From Homo sapiens (Human).
>Addgene plasmid #107490 | pCEP4-SERTL467D-myc | depositor full sequence | sequence record 205686 | pCEP4-SERTL467D-myc sequence 12145 bps
GCCGGCAAGGCCGGATCCAGACATGATAAGATACATTGATGAGTTTGGACAAACCACAACTAGAATGCAG
TGAAAAAAATGCTTTATTTGTGAAATTTGTGATGCTATTGCTTTATTTGTAACCATTATAAGCTGCAATA
AACAAGTTAACAACAACAATTGCATTCATTTTATGTTTCAGGTTCAGGGGGAGGTGTGGGAGGTTTTTTA
AAGCAAGTAAAACCTCTACAAATGTGGTATGGCTGATTATGATCCGGCTGCCTCGCGCGTTTCGGTGATG
ACGGTGAAAACCTCTGACACATGCAGCTCCCGGAGACGGTCACAGCTTGTCTGTAAGCGGATGCCGGGAG
CAGACAAGCCCGTCAGGGCGCGTCAGCGGGTGTTGGCGGGTGTCGGGGCGCAGCCATGAGGTCGACTCTA
GAGGATCGATCCCCGCCCCGGACGAACTAAACCTGACTACGACATCTCTGCCCCTTCTTCGCGGGGCAGT
GCATGTAATCCCTTCAGTTGGTTGGTACAACTTGCCAACTGGGCCCTGTTCCACATGTGACACGGGGGGG
GACCAAACACAAAGGGGTTCTCTGACTGTAGTTGACATCCTTATAAATGGATGTGCACATTTGCCAACAC
TGAGTGGCTTTCATCCTGGAGCAGACTTTGCAGTCTGTGGACTGCAACACAACATTGCCTTTATGTGTAA
CTCTTGGCTGAAGCTCTTACACCAATGCTGGGGGACATGTACCTCCCAGGGGCCCAGGAAGACTACGGGA
GGCTACACCAACGTCAATCAGAGGGGCCTGTGTAGCTACCGATAAGCGGACCCTCAAGAGGGCATTAGCA
ATAGTGTTTATAAGGCCCCCTTGTTAACCCTAAACGGGTAGCATATGCTTCCCGGGTAGTAGTATATACT
ATCCAGACTAACCCTAATTCAATAGCATATGTTACCCAACGGGAAGCATATGCTATCGAATTAGGGTTAG
TAAAAGGGTCCTAAGGAACAGCGATATCTCCCACCCCATGAGCTGTCACGGTTTTATTTACATGGGGTCA
GGATTCCACGAGGGTAGTGAACCATTTTAGTCACAAGGGCAGTGGCTGAAGATCAAGGAGCGGGCAGTGA
ACTCTCCTGAATCTTCGCCTGCTTCTTCATTCTCCTTCGTTTAGCTAATAGAATAACTGCTGAGTTGTGA
ACAGTAAGGTGTATGTGAGGTGCTCGAAAACAAGGTTTCAGGTGACGCCCCCAGAATAAAATTTGGACGG
GGGGTTCAGTGGTGGCATTGTGCTATGACACCAATATAACCCTCACAAACCCCTTGGGCAATAAATACTA
GTGTAGGAATGAAACATTCTGAATATCTTTAACAATAGAAATCCATGGGGTGGGGACAAGCCGTAAAGAC
TGGATGTCCATCTCACACGAATTTATGGCTATGGGCAACACATAATCCTAGTGCAATATGATACTGGGGT
TATTAAGATGTGTCCCAGGCAGGGACCAAGACAGGTGAACCATGTTGTTACACTCTATTTGTAACAAGGG
GAAAGAGAGTGGACGCCGACAGCAGCGGACTCCACTGGTTGTCTCTAACACCCCCGAAAATTAAACGGGG
CTCCACGCCAATGGGGCCCATAAACAAAGACAAGTGGCCACTCTTTTTTTTGAAATTGTGGAGTGGGGGC
ACGCGTCAGCCCCCACACGCCGCCCTGCGGTTTTGGACTGTAAAATAAGGGTGTAATAACTTGGCTGATT
GTAACCCCGCTAACCACTGCGGTCAAACCACTTGCCCACAAAACCACTAATGGCACCCCGGGGAATACCT
GCATAAGTAGGTGGGCGGGCCAAGATAGGGGCGCGATTGCTGCGATCTGGAGGACAAATTACACACACTT
GCGCCTGAGCGCCAAGCACAGGGTTGTTGGTCCTCATATTCACGAGGTCGCTGAGAGCACGGTGGGCTAA
TGTTGCCATGGGTAGCATATACTACCCAAATATCTGGATAGCATATGCTATCCTAATCTATATCTGGGTA
GCATAGGCTATCCTAATCTATATCTGGGTAGCATATGCTATCCTAATCTATATCTGGGTAGTATATGCTA
TCCTAATTTATATCTGGGTAGCATAGGCTATCCTAATCTATATCTGGGTAGCATATGCTATCCTAATCTA
TATCTGGGTAGTATATGCTATCCTAATCTGTATCCGGGTAGCATATGCTATCCTAATAGAGATTAGGGTA
GTATATGCTATCCTAATTTATATCTGGGTAGCATATACTACCCAAATATCTGGATAGCATATGCTATCCT
AATCTATATCTGGGTAGCATATGCTATCCTAATCTATATCTGGGTAGCATAGGCTATCCTAATCTATATC
TGGGTAGCATATGCTATCCTAATCTATATCTGGGTAGTATATGCTATCCTAATTTATATCTGGGTAGCAT
AGGCTATCCTAATCTATATCTGGGTAGCATATGCTATCCTAATCTATATCTGGGTAGTATATGCTATCCT
AATCTGTATCCGGGTAGCATATGCTATCCTCATGCATATACAGTCAGCATATGATACCCAGTAGTAGAGT
GGGAGTGCTATCCTTTGCATATGCCGCCACCTCCCAAGGGGGCGTGAATTTTCGCTGCTTGTCCTTTTCC
TGCTGGTTGCTCCCATTCTTAGGTGAATTTAAGGAGGCCAGGCTAAAGCCGTCGCATGTCTGATTGCTCA
CCAGGTAAATGTCGCTAATGTTTTCCAACGCGAGAAGGTGTTGAGCGCGGAGCTGAGTGACGTGACAACA
TGGGTATGCCCAATTGCCCCATGTTGGGAGGACGAAAATGGTGACAAGACAGATGGCCAGAAATACACCA
ACAGCACGCATGATGTCTACTGGGGATTTATTCTTTAGTGCGGGGGAATACACGGCTTTTAATACGATTG
AGGGCGTCTCCTAACAAGTTACATCACTCCTGCCCTTCCTCACCCTCATCTCCATCACCTCCTTCATCTC
CGTCATCTCCGTCATCACCCTCCGCGGCAGCCCCTTCCACCATAGGTGGAAACCAGGGAGGCAAATCTAC
TCCATCGTCAAAGCTGCACACAGTCACCCTGATATTGCAGGTAGGAGCGGGCTTTGTCATAACAAGGTCC
TTAATCGCATCCTTCAAAACCTCAGCAAATATATGAGTTTGTAAAAAGACCATGAAATAACAGACAATGG
ACTCCCTTAGCGGGCCAGGTTGTGGGCCGGGTCCAGGGGCCATTCCAAAGGGGAGACGACTCAATGGTGT
AAGACGACATTGTGGAATAGCAAGGGCAGTTCCTCGCCTTAGGTTGTAAAGGGAGGTCTTACTACCTCCA
TATACGAACACACCGGCGACCCAAGTTCCTTCGTCGGTAGTCCTTTCTACGTGACTCCTAGCCAGGAGAG
CTCTTAAACCTTCTGCAATGTTCTCAAATTTCGGGTTGGAACCTCCTTGACCACGATGCTTTCCAAACCA
CCCTCCTTTTTTGCGCCTGCCTCCATCACCCTGACCCCGGGGTCCAGTGCTTGGGCCTTCTCCTGGGTCA
TCTGCGGGGCCCTGCTCTATCGCTCCCGGGGGCACGTCAGGCTCACCATCTGGGCCACCTTCTTGGTGGT
ATTCAAAATAATCGGCTTCCCCTACAGGGTGGAAAAATGGCCTTCTACCTGGAGGGGGCCTGCGCGGTGG
AGACCCGGATGATGATGACTGACTACTGGGACTCCTGGGCCTCTTTTCTCCACGTCCACGACCTCTCCCC
CTGGCTCTTTCACGACTTCCCCCCCTGGCTCTTTCACGTCCTCTACCCCGGCGGCCTCCACTACCTCCTC
GACCCCGGCCTCCACTACCTCCTCGACCCCGGCCTCCACTGCCTCCTCGACCCCGGCCTCCACCTCCTGC
TCCTGCCCCTCCTGCTCCTGCCCCTCCTCCTGCTCCTGCCCCTCCTGCCCCTCCTGCTCCTGCCCCTCCT
GCCCCTCCTGCTCCTGCCCCTCCTGCCCCTCCTGCTCCTGCCCCTCCTGCCCCTCCTCCTGCTCCTGCCC
CTCCTGCCCCTCCTCCTGCTCCTGCCCCTCCTGCCCCTCCTGCTCCTGCCCCTCCTGCCCCTCCTGCTCC
TGCCCCTCCTGCCCCTCCTGCTCCTGCCCCTCCTGCTCCTGCCCCTCCTGCTCCTGCCCCTCCTGCTCCT
GCCCCTCCTGCCCCTCCTGCCCCTCCTCCTGCTCCTGCCCCTCCTGCTCCTGCCCCTCCTGCCCCTCCTG
CCCCTCCTGCTCCTGCCCCTCCTCCTGCTCCTGCCCCTCCTGCCCCTCCTGCCCCTCCTCCTGCTCCTGC
CCCTCCTGCCCCTCCTCCTGCTCCTGCCCCTCCTCCTGCTCCTGCCCCTCCTGCCCCTCCTGCCCCTCCT
CCTGCTCCTGCCCCTCCTGCCCCTCCTCCTGCTCCTGCCCCTCCTCCTGCTCCTGCCCCTCCTGCCCCTC
CTGCCCCTCCTCCTGCTCCTGCCCCTCCTCCTGCTCCTGCCCCTCCTGCCCCTCCTGCCCCTCCTGCCCC
TCCTCCTGCTCCTGCCCCTCCTCCTGCTCCTGCCCCTCCTGCTCCTGCCCCTCCCGCTCCTGCTCCTGCT
CCTGTTCCACCGTGGGTCCCTTTGCAGCCAATGCAACTTGGACGTTTTTGGGGTCTCCGGACACCATCTC
TATGTCTTGGCCCTGATCCTGAGCCGCCCGGGGCTCCTGGTCTTCCGCCTCCTCGTCCTCGTCCTCTTCC
CCGTCCTCGTCCATGGTTATCACCCCCTCTTCTTTGAGGTCCACTGCCGCCGGAGCCTTCTGGTCCAGAT
GTGTCTCCCTTCTCTCCTAGGCCATTTCCAGGTCCTGTACCTGGCCCCTCGTCAGACATGATTCACACTA
AAAGAGATCAATAGACATCTTTATTAGACGACGCTCAGTGAATACAGGGAGTGCAGACTCCTGCCCCCTC
CAACAGCCCCCCCACCCTCATCCCCTTCATGGTCGCTGTCAGACAGATCCAGGTCTGAAAATTCCCCATC
CTCCGAACCATCCTCGTCCTCATCACCAATTACTCGCAGCCCGGAAAACTCCCGCTGAACATCCTCAAGA
TTTGCGTCCTGAGCCTCAAGCCAGGCCTCAAATTCCTCGTCCCCCTTTTTGCTGGACGGTAGGGATGGGG
ATTCTCGGGACCCCTCCTCTTCCTCTTCAAGGTCACCAGACAGAGATGCTACTGGGGCAACGGAAGAAAA
GCTGGGTGCGGCCTGTGAGGATCAGCTTATCGATGATAAGCTGTCAAACATGAGAATTCTTGAAGACGAA
AGGGCCTCGTGATACGCCTATTTTTATAGGTTAATGTCATGATAATAATGGTTTCTTAGACGTCAGGTGG
CACTTTTCGGGGAAATGTGCGCGGAACCCCTATTTGTTTATTTTTCTAAATACATTCAAATATGTATCCG
CTCATGAGACAATAACCCTGATAAATGCTTCAATAATATTGAAAAAGGAAGAGTATGAGTATTCAACATT
TCCGTGTCGCCCTTATTCCCTTTTTTGCGGCATTTTGCCTTCCTGTTTTTGCTCACCCAGAAACGCTGGT
GAAAGTAAAAGATGCTGAAGATCAGTTGGGTGCACGAGTGGGTTACATCGAACTGGATCTCAACAGCGGT
AAGATCCTTGAGAGTTTTCGCCCCGAAGAACGTTTTCCAATGATGAGCACTTTTAAAGTTCTGCTATGTG
GCGCGGTATTATCCCGTGTTGACGCCGGGCAAGAGCAACTCGGTCGCCGCATACACTATTCTCAGAATGA
CTTGGTTGAGTACTCACCAGTCACAGAAAAGCATCTTACGGATGGCATGACAGTAAGAGAATTATGCAGT
GCTGCCATAACCATGAGTGATAACACTGCGGCCAACTTACTTCTGACAACGATCGGAGGACCGAAGGAGC
TAACCGCTTTTTTGCACAACATGGGGGATCATGTAACTCGCCTTGATCGTTGGGAACCGGAGCTGAATGA
AGCCATACCAAACGACGAGCGTGACACCACGATGCCTGCAGCAATGGCAACAACGTTGCGCAAACTATTA
ACTGGCGAACTACTTACTCTAGCTTCCCGGCAACAATTAATAGACTGGATGGAGGCGGATAAAGTTGCAG
GACCACTTCTGCGCTCGGCCCTTCCGGCTGGCTGGTTTATTGCTGATAAATCTGGAGCCGGTGAGCGTGG
GTCTCGCGGTATCATTGCAGCACTGGGGCCAGATGGTAAGCCCTCCCGTATCGTAGTTATCTACACGACG
GGGAGTCAGGCAACTATGGATGAACGAAATAGACAGATCGCTGAGATAGGTGCCTCACTGATTAAGCATT
GGTAACTGTCAGACCAAGTTTACTCATATATACTTTAGATTGATTTAAAACTTCATTTTTAATTTAAAAG
GATCTAGGTGAAGATCCTTTTTGATAATCTCATGACCAAAATCCCTTAACGTGAGTTTTCGTTCCACTGA
GCGTCAGACCCCGTAGAAAAGATCAAAGGATCTTCTTGAGATCCTTTTTTTCTGCGCGTAATCTGCTGCT
TGCAAACAAAAAAACCACCGCTACCAGCGGTGGTTTGTTTGCCGGATCAAGAGCTACCAACTCTTTTTCC
GAAGGTAACTGGCTTCAGCAGAGCGCAGATACCAAATACTGTCCTTCTAGTGTAGCCGTAGTTAGGCCAC
CACTTCAAGAACTCTGTAGCACCGCCTACATACCTCGCTCTGCTAATCCTGTTACCAGTGGCTGCTGCCA
GTGGCGATAAGTCGTGTCTTACCGGGTTGGACTCAAGACGATAGTTACCGGATAAGGCGCAGCGGTCGGG
CTGAACGGGGGGTTCGTGCACACAGCCCAGCTTGGAGCGAACGACCTACACCGAACTGAGATACCTACAG
CGTGAGCTATGAGAAAGCGCCACGCTTCCCGAAGGGAGAAAGGCGGACAGGTATCCGGTAAGCGGCAGGG
TCGGAACAGGAGAGCGCACGAGGGAGCTTCCAGGGGGAAACGCCTGGTATCTTTATAGTCCTGTCGGGTT
TCGCCACCTCTGACTTGAGCGTCGATTTTTGTGATGCTCGTCAGGGGGGCGGAGCCTATGGAAAAACGCC
AGCAACGCGGCCTTTTTACGGTTCCTGGCCTTTTGCTGGCCTTGAAGCTGTCCCTGATGGTCGTCATCTA
CCTGCCTGGACAGCATGGCCTGCAACGCGGGCATCCCGATGCCGCCGGAAGCGAGAAGAATCATAATGGG
GAAGGCCATCCAGCCTCGCGTCGCGAACGCCAGCAAGACGTAGCCCAGCGCGTCGGCCCCGAGATGCGCC
GCGTGCGGCTGCTGGAGATGGCGGACGCGATGGATATGTTCTGCCAAGGGTTGGTTTGCGCATTCACAGT
TCTCCGCAAGAATTGATTGGCTCCAATTCTTGGAGTGGTGAATCCGTTAGCGAGGTGCCGCCCTGCTTCA
TCCCCGTGGCCCGTTGCTCGCGTTTGCTGGCGGTGTCCCCGGAAGAAATATATTTGCATGTCTTTAGTTC
TATGATGACACAAACCCCGCCCAGCGTCTTGTCATTGGCGAATTCGAACACGCAGATGCAGTCGGGGCGG
CGCGGTCCGAGGTCCACTTCGCATATTAAGGTGACGCGTGTGGCCTCGAACACCGAGCGACCCTGCAGCG
ACCCGCTTAACAGCGTCAACAGCGTGCCGCAGATCCCGGGGGGCAATGAGATATGAAAAAGCCTGAACTC
ACCGCGACGTCTGTCGAGAAGTTTCTGATCGAAAAGTTCGACAGCGTCTCCGACCTGATGCAGCTCTCGG
AGGGCGAAGAATCTCGTGCTTTCAGCTTCGATGTAGGAGGGCGTGGATATGTCCTGCGGGTAAATAGCTG
CGCCGATGGTTTCTACAAAGATCGTTATGTTTATCGGCACTTTGCATCGGCCGCGCTCCCGATTCCGGAA
GTGCTTGACATTGGGGAATTCAGCGAGAGCCTGACCTATTGCATCTCCCGCCGTGCACAGGGTGTCACGT
TGCAAGACCTGCCTGAAACCGAACTGCCCGCTGTTCTGCAGCCGGTCGCGGAGGCCATGGATGCGATCGC
TGCGGCCGATCTTAGCCAGACGAGCGGGTTCGGCCCATTCGGACCGCAAGGAATCGGTCAATACACTACA
TGGCGTGATTTCATATGCGCGATTGCTGATCCCCATGTGTATCACTGGCAAACTGTGATGGACGACACCG
TCAGTGCGTCCGTCGCGCAGGCTCTCGATGAGCTGATGCTTTGGGCCGAGGACTGCCCCGAAGTCCGGCA
CCTCGTGCACGCGGATTTCGGCTCCAACAATGTCCTGACGGACAATGGCCGCATAACAGCGGTCATTGAC
TGGAGCGAGGCGATGTTCGGGGATTCCCAATACGAGGTCGCCAACATCTTCTTCTGGAGGCCGTGGTTGG
CTTGTATGGAGCAGCAGACGCGCTACTTCGAGCGGAGGCATCCGGAGCTTGCAGGATCGCCGCGGCTCCG
GGCGTATATGCTCCGCATTGGTCTTGACCAACTCTATCAGAGCTTGGTTGACGGCAATTTCGATGATGCA
GCTTGGGCGCAGGGTCGATGCGACGCAATCGTCCGATCCGGAGCCGGGACTGTCGGGCGTACACAAATCG
CCCGCAGAAGCGCGGCCGTCTGGACCGATGGCTGTGTAGAAGTACTCGCCGATAGTGGAAACCGACGCCC
CAGCACTCGTCCGGATCGGGAGATGGGGGAGGCTAACTGAAACACGGAAGGAGACAATACCGGAAGGAAC
CCGCGCTATGACGGCAATAAAAAGACAGAATAAAACGCACGGGTGTTGGGTCGTTTGTTCATAAACGCGG
GGTTCGGTCCCAGGGCTGGCACTCTGTCGATACCCCACCGAGACCCCATTGGGGCCAATACGCCCGCGTT
TCTTCCTTTTCCCCACCCCACCCCCCAAGTTCGGGTGAAGGCCCAGGGCTCGCAGCCAACGTCGGGGCGG
CAGGCCCTGCCATAGCCACTGGCCCCGTGGGTTAGGGACGGGGTCCCCCATGGGGAATGGTTTATGGTTC
GTGGGGGTTATTATTTTGGGCGTTGCGTGGGGTCAGGTCCACGACTGGACTGAGCAGACAGACCCATGGT
TTTTGGATGGCCTGGGCATGGACCGCATGTACTGGCGCGACACGAACACCGGGCGTCTGTGGCTGCCAAA
CACCCCCGACCCCCAAAAACCACCGCGCGGATTTCTGGCGTGCCAAGCTAGTCGACCAATTCTCATGTTT
GACAGCTTATCATCGCAGATCCGGGCAACGTTGTTGCCATTGCTGCAGGCGCAGAACTGGTAGGTATGGA
AGATCTATACATTGAATCAATATTGGCAATTAGCCATATTAGTCATTGGTTATATAGCATAAATCAATAT
TGGCTATTGGCCATTGCATACGTTGTATCTATATCATAATATGTACATTTATATTGGCTCATGTCCAATA
TGACCGCCATGTTGACATTGATTATTGACTAGTTATTAATAGTAATCAATTACGGGGTCATTAGTTCATA
GCCCATATATGGAGTTCCGCGTTACATAACTTACGGTAAATGGCCCGCCTGGCTGACCGCCCAACGACCC
CCGCCCATTGACGTCAATAATGACGTATGTTCCCATAGTAACGCCAATAGGGACTTTCCATTGACGTCAA
TGGGTGGAGTATTTACGGTAAACTGCCCACTTGGCAGTACATCAAGTGTATCATATGCCAAGTCCGCCCC
CTATTGACGTCAATGACGGTAAATGGCCCGCCTGGCATTATGCCCAGTACATGACCTTACGGGACTTTCC
TACTTGGCAGTACATCTACGTATTAGTCATCGCTATTACCATGGTGATGCGGTTTTGGCAGTACACCAAT
GGGCGTGGATAGCGGTTTGACTCACGGGGATTTCCAAGTCTCCACCCCATTGACGTCAATGGGAGTTTGT
TTTGGCACCAAAATCAACGGGACTTTCCAAAATGTCGTAATAACCCCGCCCCGTTGACGCAAATGGGCGG
TAGGCGTGTACGGTGGGAGGTCTATATAAGCAGAGCTCGTTTAGTGAACCGTCAGATCTCTAGAAGCTGG
GTACCAGCTGCTAGCGCCACCATGGAGACCACCCCCCTGAACAGTCAAAAGCAACTCTCTGCCTGTGAGG
ATGGAGAGGACTGTCAGGAGAATGGCGTTCTTCAAAAGGTTGTACCCACCCCTGGAGATAAGGTGGAAAG
CGGCCAGATTTCCAACGGCTACAGCGCCGTGCCATCACCTGGAGCCGGGGATGATACACGGCACAGCATT
CCCGCAACCACCACGACACTGGTTGCAGAGCTTCACCAGGGCGAGAGGGAGACGTGGGGCAAAAAGGTAG
ATTTTCTGCTTTCCGTGATCGGTTACGCGGTCGATCTGGGGAACGTGTGGAGGTTCCCTTACATTTGTTA
CCAAAACGGAGGGGGTGCCTTCTTGCTGCCCTACACAATTATGGCGATTTTTGGGGGTATCCCGCTCTTC
TACATGGAACTGGCCTTGGGTCAGTACCACCGGAACGGCTGCATTAGCATTTGGCGCAAGATATGCCCCA
TTTTCAAGGGAATCGGATACGCAATCTGTATAATCGCGTTCTATATTGCATCATATTACAACACCATCAT
GGCCTGGGCCCTTTATTACTTGATCAGCAGTTTCACCGACCAATTGCCGTGGACGAGCTGTAAGAACTCA
TGGAATACCGGGAACTGTACCAACTACTTCTCTGAGGACAGCTCAGGAGGTAGCGGGGGTGAACAGAAGC
TGATTAGCGAGGAGGACTTGGGCAGTCCAGGCGGAAGCGGCAACATCACTTGGACACTCCATAGTACGAG
CCCCGCAGAGGAGTTTTACACCAGGCACGTACTGCAGATTCATAGGAGCAAGGGTCTGCAAGACCTGGGC
GGTATTAGCTGGCAGCTCGCATTGTGCATAATGTTGATCTTTACGGTGATCTATTTCTCTATCTGGAAGG
GAGTAAAGACATCCGGCAAGGTGGTGTGGGTGACGGCGACCTTCCCCTACATTATACTCAGCGTGTTGTT
GGTGAGGGGGGCAACCCTGCCTGGGGCCTGGCGAGGCGTGCTGTTCTATCTCAAGCCAAACTGGCAGAAG
CTTCTTGAAACCGGAGTGTGGATCGACGCGGCCGCGCAAATCTTCTTTTCCCTCGGTCCCGGCTTCGGGG
TCCTTCTGGCATTCGCAAGCTACAACAAGTTCAACAATAACTGCTACCAGGACGCCCTCGTGACAAGTGT
AGTGAACTGCATGACCTCTTTCGTGAGCGGGTTTGTGATCTTCACAGTACTCGGATATATGGCTGAGATG
AGGAACGAAGATGTTAGTGAGGTTGCCAAAGACGCTGGCCCGAGCCTGTTGTTCATCACATACGCCGAGG
CTATCGCGAACATGCCCGCATCTACTTTCTTCGCCATCATCTTTTTCCTGATGCTGATAACCCTTGGGCT
GGATAGCACCTTCGCCGGACTGGAGGGTGTCATCACTGCCGTTCTCGACGAGTTCCCCCATGTGTGGGCC
AAGCGACGGGAAAGGTTCGTGGATGCCGTCGTAATCACATGCTTCTTCGGCTCACTGGTGACCCTTACCT
TTGGCGGTGCGTACGTGGTCAAGCTGCTCGAAGAGTACGCCACTGGACCGGCGGTTCTGACCGTGGCATT
GATCGAGGCCGTGGCCGTAAGCTGGTTTTACGGCATCACGCAGTTCTGTAGGGACGTGAAAGAGATGCTG
GGCTTTTCTCCCGGTTGGTTTTGGAGGATTTGTTGGGTAGCAATTAGCCCCCTGTTTCTCCTTTTCATTA
TTTGCTCTTTTCTGATGTCTCCACCGCAGCTCCGACTGTTTCAGTACAACTACCCCTACTGGTCAATTAT
CCTGGGCTATTGTATCGGCACCTCAAGTTTCATCTGCATCCCCACATACATCGCATACAGACTGATAATT
ACGCCCGGTACTTTTAAGGAGCGAATCATTAAAAGCATAACCCCCGAAACCCCCACCGAGATCCCTTGTG
GCGATATAAGACTCAATGCGGTCTAATAGCTCGAG
