>Addgene plasmid #107490 | pCEP4-SERTL467D-myc | addgene partial sequence | sequence record 205685 | Addgene Partial NGS Result
CGCTCCTGCTCCTGCTCCTGTTCCACCGTGGGTCCCTTTGCAGCCAATGCAACTTGGACGTTTTTGGGGT
CTCCGGACACCATCTCTATGTCTTGGCCCTGATCCTGAGCCGCCCGGGGCTCCTGGTCTTCCGCCTCCTC
GTCCTCGTCCTCTTCCCCGTCCTCGTCCATGGTTATCACCCCCTCTTCTTTGAGGTCCACTGCCGCCGGA
GCCTTCTGGTCCAGATGTGTCTCCCTTCTCTCCTAGGCCATTTCCAGGTCCTGTACCTGGCCCCTCGTCA
GACATGATTCACACTAAAAGAGATCAATAGACATCTTTATTAGACGACGCTCAGTGAATACAGGGAGTGC
AGACTCCTGCCCCCTCCAACAGCCCCCCCACCCTCATCCCCTTCATGGTCGCTGTCAGACAGATCCAGGT
CTGAAAATTCCCCATCCTCCGAACCATCCTCGTCCTCATCACCAATTACTCGCAGCCCGGAAAACTCCCG
CTGAACATCCTCAAGATTTGCGTCCTGAGCCTCAAGCCAGGCCTCAAATTCCTCGTCCCCCTTTTTGCTG
GACGGTAGGGATGGGGATTCTCGGGACCCCTCCTCTTCCTCTTCAAGGTCACCAGACAGAGATGCTACTG
GGGCAACGGAAGAAAAGCTGGGTGCGGCCTGTGAGGATCAGCTTATCGATGATAAGCTGTCAAACATGAG
AATTCTTGAAGACGAAAGGGCCTCGTGATACGCCTATTTTTATAGGTTAATGTCATGATAATAATGGTTT
CTTAGACGTCAGGTGGCACTTTTCGGGGAAATGTGCGCGGAACCCCTATTTGTTTATTTTTCTAAATACA
TTCAAATATGTATCCGCTCATGAGACAATAACCCTGATAAATGCTTCAATAATATTGAAAAAGGAAGAGT
ATGAGTATTCAACATTTCCGTGTCGCCCTTATTCCCTTTTTTGCGGCATTTTGCCTTCCTGTTTTTGCTC
ACCCAGAAACGCTGGTGAAAGTAAAAGATGCTGAAGATCAGTTGGGTGCACGAGTGGGTTACATCGAACT
GGATCTCAACAGCGGTAAGATCCTTGAGAGTTTTCGCCCCGAAGAACGTTTTCCAATGATGAGCACTTTT
AAAGTTCTGCTATGTGGCGCGGTATTATCCCGTGTTGACGCCGGGCAAGAGCAACTCGGTCGCCGCATAC
ACTATTCTCAGAATGACTTGGTTGAGTACTCACCAGTCACAGAAAAGCATCTTACGGATGGCATGACAGT
AAGAGAATTATGCAGTGCTGCCATAACCATGAGTGATAACACTGCGGCCAACTTACTTCTGACAACGATC
GGAGGACCGAAGGAGCTAACCGCTTTTTTGCACAACATGGGGGATCATGTAACTCGCCTTGATCGTTGGG
AACCGGAGCTGAATGAAGCCATACCAAACGACGAGCGTGACACCACGATGCCTGCAGCAATGGCAACAAC
GTTGCGCAAACTATTAACTGGCGAACTACTTACTCTAGCTTCCCGGCAACAATTAATAGACTGGATGGAG
GCGGATAAAGTTGCAGGACCACTTCTGCGCTCGGCCCTTCCGGCTGGCTGGTTTATTGCTGATAAATCTG
GAGCCGGTGAGCGTGGGTCTCGCGGTATCATTGCAGCACTGGGGCCAGATGGTAAGCCCTCCCGTATCGT
AGTTATCTACACGACGGGGAGTCAGGCAACTATGGATGAACGAAATAGACAGATCGCTGAGATAGGTGCC
TCACTGATTAAGCATTGGTAACTGTCAGACCAAGTTTACTCATATATACTTTAGATTGATTTAAAACTTC
ATTTTTAATTTAAAAGGATCTAGGTGAAGATCCTTTTTGATAATCTCATGACCAAAATCCCTTAACGTGA
GTTTTCGTTCCACTGAGCGTCAGACCCCGTAGAAAAGATCAAAGGATCTTCTTGAGATCCTTTTTTTCTG
CGCGTAATCTGCTGCTTGCAAACAAAAAAACCACCGCTACCAGCGGTGGTTTGTTTGCCGGATCAAGAGC
TACCAACTCTTTTTCCGAAGGTAACTGGCTTCAGCAGAGCGCAGATACCAAATACTGTCCTTCTAGTGTA
GCCGTAGTTAGGCCACCACTTCAAGAACTCTGTAGCACCGCCTACATACCTCGCTCTGCTAATCCTGTTA
CCAGTGGCTGCTGCCAGTGGCGATAAGTCGTGTCTTACCGGGTTGGACTCAAGACGATAGTTACCGGATA
AGGCGCAGCGGTCGGGCTGAACGGGGGGTTCGTGCACACAGCCCAGCTTGGAGCGAACGACCTACACCGA
ACTGAGATACCTACAGCGTGAGCTATGAGAAAGCGCCACGCTTCCCGAAGGGAGAAAGGCGGACAGGTAT
CCGGTAAGCGGCAGGGTCGGAACAGGAGAGCGCACGAGGGAGCTTCCAGGGGGAAACGCCTGGTATCTTT
ATAGTCCTGTCGGGTTTCGCCACCTCTGACTTGAGCGTCGATTTTTGTGATGCTCGTCAGGGGGGCGGAG
CCTATGGAAAAACGCCAGCAACGCGGCCTTTTTACGGTTCCTGGCCTTTTGCTGGCCTTGAAGCTGTCCC
TGATGGTCGTCATCTACCTGCCTGGACAGCATGGCCTGCAACGCGGGCATCCCGATGCCGCCGGAAGCGA
GAAGAATCATAATGGGGAAGGCCATCCAGCCTCGCGTCGCGAACGCCAGCAAGACGTAGCCCAGCGCGTC
GGCCCCGAGATGCGCCGCGTGCGGCTGCTGGAGATGGCGGACGCGATGGATATGTTCTGCCAAGGGTTGG
TTTGCGCATTCACAGTTCTCCGCAAGAATTGATTGGCTCCAATTCTTGGAGTGGTGAATCCGTTAGCGAG
GTGCCGCCCTGCTTCATCCCCGTGGCCCGTTGCTCGCGTTTGCTGGCGGTGTCCCCGGAAGAAATATATT
TGCATGTCTTTAGTTCTATGATGACACAAACCCCGCCCAGCGTCTTGTCATTGGCGAATTCGAACACGCA
GATGCAGTCGGGGCGGCGCGGTCCGAGGTCCACTTCGCATATTAAGGTGACGCGTGTGGCCTCGAACACC
GAGCGACCCTGCAGCGACCCGCTTAACAGCGTCAACAGCGTGCCGCAGATCCCGGGGGGCAATGAGATAT
GAAAAAGCCTGAACTCACCGCGACGTCTGTCGAGAAGTTTCTGATCGAAAAGTTCGACAGCGTCTCCGAC
CTGATGCAGCTCTCGGAGGGCGAAGAATCTCGTGCTTTCAGCTTCGATGTAGGAGGGCGTGGATATGTCC
TGCGGGTAAATAGCTGCGCCGATGGTTTCTACAAAGATCGTTATGTTTATCGGCACTTTGCATCGGCCGC
GCTCCCGATTCCGGAAGTGCTTGACATTGGGGAATTCAGCGAGAGCCTGACCTATTGCATCTCCCGCCGT
GCACAGGGTGTCACGTTGCAAGACCTGCCTGAAACCGAACTGCCCGCTGTTCTGCAGCCGGTCGCGGAGG
CCATGGATGCGATCGCTGCGGCCGATCTTAGCCAGACGAGCGGGTTCGGCCCATTCGGACCGCAAGGAAT
CGGTCAATACACTACATGGCGTGATTTCATATGCGCGATTGCTGATCCCCATGTGTATCACTGGCAAACT
GTGATGGACGACACCGTCAGTGCGTCCGTCGCGCAGGCTCTCGATGAGCTGATGCTTTGGGCCGAGGACT
GCCCCGAAGTCCGGCACCTCGTGCACGCGGATTTCGGCTCCAACAATGTCCTGACGGACAATGGCCGCAT
AACAGCGGTCATTGACTGGAGCGAGGCGATGTTCGGGGATTCCCAATACGAGGTCGCCAACATCTTCTTC
TGGAGGCCGTGGTTGGCTTGTATGGAGCAGCAGACGCGCTACTTCGAGCGGAGGCATCCGGAGCTTGCAG
GATCGCCGCGGCTCCGGGCGTATATGCTCCGCATTGGTCTTGACCAACTCTATCAGAGCTTGGTTGACGG
CAATTTCGATGATGCAGCTTGGGCGCAGGGTCGATGCGACGCAATCGTCCGATCCGGAGCCGGGACTGTC
GGGCGTACACAAATCGCCCGCAGAAGCGCGGCCGTCTGGACCGATGGCTGTGTAGAAGTACTCGCCGATA
GTGGAAACCGACGCCCCAGCACTCGTCCGGATCGGGAGATGGGGGAGGCTAACTGAAACACGGAAGGAGA
CAATACCGGAAGGAACCCGCGCTATGACGGCAATAAAAAGACAGAATAAAACGCACGGGTGTTGGGTCGT
TTGTTCATAAACGCGGGGTTCGGTCCCAGGGCTGGCACTCTGTCGATACCCCACCGAGACCCCATTGGGG
CCAATACGCCCGCGTTTCTTCCTTTTCCCCACCCCACCCCCCAAGTTCGGGTGAAGGCCCAGGGCTCGCA
GCCAACGTCGGGGCGGCAGGCCCTGCCATAGCCACTGGCCCCGTGGGTTAGGGACGGGGTCCCCCATGGG
GAATGGTTTATGGTTCGTGGGGGTTATTATTTTGGGCGTTGCGTGGGGTCAGGTCCACGACTGGACTGAG
CAGACAGACCCATGGTTTTTGGATGGCCTGGGCATGGACCGCATGTACTGGCGCGACACGAACACCGGGC
GTCTGTGGCTGCCAAACACCCCCGACCCCCAAAAACCACCGCGCGGATTTCTGGCGTGCCAAGCTAGTCG
ACCAATTCTCATGTTTGACAGCTTATCATCGCAGATCCGGGCAACGTTGTTGCCATTGCTGCAGGCGCAG
AACTGGTAGGTATGGAAGATCTATACATTGAATCAATATTGGCAATTAGCCATATTAGTCATTGGTTATA
TAGCATAAATCAATATTGGCTATTGGCCATTGCATACGTTGTATCTATATCATAATATGTACATTTATAT
TGGCTCATGTCCAATATGACCGCCATGTTGACATTGATTATTGACTAGTTATTAATAGTAATCAATTACG
GGGTCATTAGTTCATAGCCCATATATGGAGTTCCGCGTTACATAACTTACGGTAAATGGCCCGCCTGGCT
GACCGCCCAACGACCCCCGCCCATTGACGTCAATAATGACGTATGTTCCCATAGTAACGCCAATAGGGAC
TTTCCATTGACGTCAATGGGTGGAGTATTTACGGTAAACTGCCCACTTGGCAGTACATCAAGTGTATCAT
ATGCCAAGTCCGCCCCCTATTGACGTCAATGACGGTAAATGGCCCGCCTGGCATTATGCCCAGTACATGA
CCTTACGGGACTTTCCTACTTGGCAGTACATCTACGTATTAGTCATCGCTATTACCATGGTGATGCGGTT
TTGGCAGTACACCAATGGGCGTGGATAGCGGTTTGACTCACGGGGATTTCCAAGTCTCCACCCCATTGAC
GTCAATGGGAGTTTGTTTTGGCACCAAAATCAACGGGACTTTCCAAAATGTCGTAATAACCCCGCCCCGT
TGACGCAAATGGGCGGTAGGCGTGTACGGTGGGAGGTCTATATAAGCAGAGCTCGTTTAGTGAACCGTCA
GATCTCTAGAAGCTGGGTACCAGCTGCTAGCGCCACCATGGAGACCACCCCCCTGAACAGTCAAAAGCAA
CTCTCTGCCTGTGAGGATGGAGAGGACTGTCAGGAGAATGGCGTTCTTCAAAAGGTTGTACCCACCCCTG
GAGATAAGGTGGAAAGCGGCCAGATTTCCAACGGCTACAGCGCCGTGCCATCACCTGGAGCCGGGGATGA
TACACGGCACAGCATTCCCGCAACCACCACGACACTGGTTGCAGAGCTTCACCAGGGCGAGAGGGAGACG
TGGGGCAAAAAGGTAGATTTTCTGCTTTCCGTGATCGGTTACGCGGTCGATCTGGGGAACGTGTGGAGGT
TCCCTTACATTTGTTACCAAAACGGAGGGGGTGCCTTCTTGCTGCCCTACACAATTATGGCGATTTTTGG
GGGTATCCCGCTCTTCTACATGGAACTGGCCTTGGGTCAGTACCACCGGAACGGCTGCATTAGCATTTGG
CGCAAGATATGCCCCATTTTCAAGGGAATCGGATACGCAATCTGTATAATCGCGTTCTATATTGCATCAT
ATTACAACACCATCATGGCCTGGGCCCTTTATTACTTGATCAGCAGTTTCACCGACCAATTGCCGTGGAC
GAGCTGTAAGAACTCATGGAATACCGGGAACTGTACCAACTACTTCTCTGAGGACAGCTCAGGAGGTAGC
GGGGGTGAACAGAAGCTGATTAGCGAGGAGGACTTGGGCAGTCCAGGCGGAAGCGGCAACATCACTTGGA
CACTCCATAGTACGAGCCCCGCAGAGGAGTTTTACACCAGGCACGTACTGCAGATTCATAGGAGCAAGGG
TCTGCAAGACCTGGGCGGTATTAGCTGGCAGCTCGCATTGTGCATAATGTTGATCTTTACGGTGATCTAT
TTCTCTATCTGGAAGGGAGTAAAGACATCCGGCAAGGTGGTGTGGGTGACGGCGACCTTCCCCTACATTA
TACTCAGCGTGTTGTTGGTGAGGGGGGCAACCCTGCCTGGGGCCTGGCGAGGCGTGCTGTTCTATCTCAA
GCCAAACTGGCAGAAGCTTCTTGAAACCGGAGTGTGGATCGACGCGGCCGCGCAAATCTTCTTTTCCCTC
GGTCCCGGCTTCGGGGTCCTTCTGGCATTCGCAAGCTACAACAAGTTCAACAATAACTGCTACCAGGACG
CCCTCGTGACAAGTGTAGTGAACTGCATGACCTCTTTCGTGAGCGGGTTTGTGATCTTCACAGTACTCGG
ATATATGGCTGAGATGAGGAACGAAGATGTTAGTGAGGTTGCCAAAGACGCTGGCCCGAGCCTGTTGTTC
ATCACATACGCCGAGGCTATCGCGAACATGCCCGCATCTACTTTCTTCGCCATCATCTTTTTCCTGATGC
TGATAACCCTTGGGCTGGATAGCACCTTCGCCGGACTGGAGGGTGTCATCACTGCCGTTCTCGACGAGTT
CCCCCATGTGTGGGCCAAGCGACGGGAAAGGTTCGTGGATGCCGTCGTAATCACATGCTTCTTCGGCTCA
CTGGTGACCCTTACCTTTGGCGGTGCGTACGTGGTCAAGCTGCTCGAAGAGTACGCCACTGGACCGGCGG
TTCTGACCGTGGCATTGATCGAGGCCGTGGCCGTAAGCTGGTTTTACGGCATCACGCAGTTCTGTAGGGA
CGTGAAAGAGATGCTGGGCTTTTCTCCCGGTTGGTTTTGGAGGATTTGTTGGGTAGCAATTAGCCCCCTG
TTTCTCCTTTTCATTATTTGCTCTTTTCTGATGTCTCCACCGCAGCTCCGACTGTTTCAGTACAACTACC
CCTACTGGTCAATTATCCTGGGCTATTGTATCGGCACCTCAAGTTTCATCTGCATCCCCACATACATCGC
ATACAGACTGATAATTACGCCCGGTACTTTTAAGGAGCGAATCATTAAAAGCATAACCCCCGAAACCCCC
ACCGAGATCCCTTGTGGCGATATAAGACTCAATGCGGTCTAATAGCTCGAGGCCGGCAAGGCCGGATCCA
GACATGATAAGATACATTGATGAGTTTGGACAAACCACAACTAGAATGCAGTGAAAAAAATGCTTTATTT
GTGAAATTTGTGATGCTATTGCTTTATTTGTAACCATTATAAGCTGCAATAAACAAGTTAACAACAACAA
TTGCATTCATTTTATGTTTCAGGTTCAGGGGGAGGTGTGGGAGGTTTTTTAAAGCAAGTAAAACCTCTAC
AAATGTGGTATGGCTGATTATGATCCGGCTGCCTCGCGCGTTTCGGTGATGACGGTGAAAACCTCTGACA
CATGCAGCTCCCGGAGACGGTCACAGCTTGTCTGTAAGCGGATGCCGGGAGCAGACAAGCCCGTCAGGGC
GCGTCAGCGGGTGTTGGCGGGTGTCGGGGCGCAGCCATGAGGTCGACTCTAGAGGATCGATCCCCGCCCC
GGACGAACTAAACCTGACTACGACATCTCTGCCCCTTCTTCGCGGGGCAGTGCATGTAATCCCTTCAGTT
GGTTGGTACAACTTGCCAACTGGGCCCTGTTCCACATGTGACACGGGGGGGGACCAAACACAAAGGGGTT
CTCTGACTGTAGTTGACATCCTTATAAATGGATGTGCACATTTGCCAACACTGAGTGGCTTTCATCCTGG
AGCAGACTTTGCAGTCTGTGGACTGCAACACAACATTGCCTTTATGTGTAACTCTTGGCTGAAGCTCTTA
CACCAATGCTGGGGGACATGTACCTCCCAGGGGCCCAGGAAGACTACGGGAGGCTACACCAACGTCAATC
AGAGGGGCCTGTGTAGCTACCGATAAGCGGACCCTCAAGAGGGCATTAGCAATAGTGTTTATAAGGCCCC
CTTGTTAACCCTAAACGGGTAGCATATGCTTCCCGGGTAGTAGTATATACTATCCAGACTAACCCTAATT
CAATAGCATATGTTACCCAACGGGAAGCATATGCTATCGAATTAGGGTTAGTAAAAGGGTCCTAAGGAAC
AGCGATATCTCCCACCCCATGAGCTGTCACGGTTTTATTTACATGGGGTCAGGATTCCACGAGGGTAGTG
AACCATTTTAGTCACAAGGGCAGTGGCTGAAGATCAAGGAGCGGGCAGTGAACTCTCCTGAATCTTCGCC
TGCTTCTTCATTCTCCTTCGTTTAGCTAATAGAATAACTGCTGAGTTGTGAACAGTAAGGTGTATGTGAG
GTGCTCGAAAACAAGGTTTCAGGTGACGCCCCCAGAATAAAATTTGGACGGGGGGTTCAGTGGTGGCATT
GTGCTATGACACCAATATAACCCTCACAAACCCCTTGGGCAATAAATACTAGTGTAGGAATGAAACATTC
TGAATATCTTTAACAATAGAAATCCATGGGGTGGGGACAAGCCGTAAAGACTGGATGTCCATCTCACACG
AATTTATGGCTATGGGCAACACATAATCCTAGTGCAATATGATACTGGGGTTATTAAGATGTGTCCCAGG
CAGGGACCAAGACAGGTGAACCATGTTGTTACACTCTATTTGTAACAAGGGGAAAGAGAGTGGACGCCGA
CAGCAGCGGACTCCACTGGTTGTCTCTAACACCCCCGAAAATTAAACGGGGCTCCACGCCAATGGGGCCC
ATAAACAAAGACAAGTGGCCACTCTTTTTTTTGAAATTGTGGAGTGGGGGCACGCGTCAGCCCCCACACG
CCGCCCTGCGGTTTTGGACTGTAAAATAAGGGTGTAATAACTTGGCTGATTGTAACCCCGCTAACCACTG
CGGTCAAACCACTTGCCCACAAAACCACTAATGGCACCCCGGGGAATACCTGCATAAGTAGGTGGGCGGG
CCAAGATAGGGGCGCGATTGCTGCGATCTGGAGGACAAATTACACACACTTGCGCCTGAGCGCCAAGCAC
AGGGTTGTTGGTCCTCATATTCACGAGGTCGCTGAGAGCACGGTGGGCTAATGTTGCCATGGGTAGCATA
TACTACCCAAATATCTGGATAGCATATGCTATCCTAATCTATATCTGGGTAGCATAGGCTATCCTAATCT
ATATCTGGGTAGCATATGCTATCCTAATCTATATCTGGGTAGTATATGCTATCCTAATTTATATCTGGGT
AGCATAGGCTATCCTAATCTATATCTGGGTAGCATATGCTATCCTAATCTATATCTGGGTAGTATATGCT
ATCCTAATCTGTATCCGGGTAGCATATGCTATCCTAATAGAGATTAGGGTAGTATATGCTATCCTAATTT
ATATCTGGGTAGCATATACTACCCAAATATCTGGATAGCATATGCTATCCTAATCTATATCTGGGTAGCA
TATGCTATCCTAATCTATATCTGGGTAGCATAGGCTATCCTAATCTATATCTGGGTAGCATATGCTATCC
TAATCTATATCTGGGTAGTATATGCTATCCTAATTTATATCTGGGTAGCATAGGCTATCCTAATCTATAT
CTGGGTAGCATATGCTATCCTAATCTATATCTGGGTAGTATATGCTATCCTAATCTGTATCCGGGTAGCA
TATGCTATCCTCATGCATATACAGTCAGCATATGATACCCAGTAGTAGAGTGGGAGTGCTATCCTTTGCA
TATGCCGCCACCTCCCAAGGGGGCGTGAATTTTCGCTGCTTGTCCTTTTCCTGCTGGTTGCTCCCATTCT
TAGGTGAATTTAAGGAGGCCAGGCTAAAGCCGTCGCATGTCTGATTGCTCACCAGGTAAATGTCGCTAAT
GTTTTCCAACGCGAGAAGGTGTTGAGCGCGGAGCTGAGTGACGTGACAACATGGGTATGCCCAATTGCCC
CATGTTGGGAGGACGAAAATGGTGACAAGACAGATGGCCAGAAATACACCAACAGCACGCATGATGTCTA
CTGGGGATTTATTCTTTAGTGCGGGGGAATACACGGCTTTTAATACGATTGAGGGCGTCTCCTAACAAGT
TACATCACTCCTGCCCTTCCTCACCCTCATCTCCATCACCTCCTTCATCTCCGTCATCTCCGTCATCACC
CTCCGCGGCAGCCCCTTCCACCATAGGTGGAAACCAGGGAGGCAAATCTACTCCATCGTCAAAGCTGCAC
ACAGTCACCCTGATATTGCAGGTAGGAGCGGGCTTTGTCATAACAAGGTCCTTAATCGCATCCTTCAAAA
CCTCAGCAAATATATGAGTTTGTAAAAAGACCATGAAATAACAGACAATGGACTCCCTTAGCGGGCCAGG
TTGTGGGCCGGGTCCAGGGGCCATTCCAAAGGGGAGACGACTCAATGGTGTAAGACGACATTGTGGAATA
GCAAGGGCAGTTCCTCGCCTTAGGTTGTAAAGGGAGGTCTTACTACCTCCATATACGAACACACCGGCGA
CCCAAGTTCCTTCGTCGGTAGTCCTTTCTACGTGACTCCTAGCCAGGAGAGCTCTTAAACCTTCTGCAAT
GTTCTCAAATTTCGGGTTGGAACCTCCTTGACCACGATGCTTTCCAAACCACCCTCCTTTTTTGCGCCTG
CCTCCATCACCCTGACCCCGGGGTCCAGTGCTTGGGCCTTCTCCTGGGTCATCTGCGGGGCCCTGCTCTA
TCGCTCCCGGGGGCACGTCAGGCTCACCATCTGGGCCACCTTCTTGGTGGTATTCAAAATAATCGGCTTC
CCCTACAGGGTGGAAAAATGGCCTTCTACCTGGAGGGGGCCTGCGCGGTGGAGACCCGGATGATGATGAC
TGACTACTGGGACTCCTGGGCCTCTTTTCTCCACGTCCACGACCTCTCCCCCTGGCTCTTTCACGACTTC
CCCCCCTGGCTCTTTCACGTCCTCTACCCCGGCGGCCTCCACTACCTCCTCGACCCCGGCCTCCACTACC
TCCTCGACCCCGGCCTCCACTGCCTCCTCGACCCCGGCCTCCACCTCCTGCTCCTGCCCCTCCTGCTCCT
GCCCCTCC
